>Addgene plasmid #21669 | pFP122 | addgene partial sequence | sequence record 27447 | 21669 with URA-F (GAGAAGATGCGGCCAGCAAAA)
AATGCATGTATACTAAACTCACAAATTAGAGCTTCAATTTAATTATATCAGTTATTACCCATTATTTAAG
GACCTATTGTTTTTTCCAATAGGTGGTTAGCAATCGTCTTACTTTCTAACTTTTCTTACCTTTTACATTT
CAGCAATATATATATATATTTCAAGGATATACCATTCTAATGTCTGCCCCTAAGAAGATCGTCGTTTTGC
CAGGTGACGGGGATCCCGTCGTTTTACAACGTCGTGACTGGGAAAACCCTGGCGTTACCCAACTTAATCG
CCTTGCAGCACATCCCCCTTTCGCCAGCTGGCGTAATAGCGAAGAGGCCCGCACCGATCGCCCTTCCCAA
CAGTTGCGCAGCCTGAATGGCGAATGGCGCTTTGCCTGGTTTCCGGCACCAGAAGCGGTGCCGGAAAGCT
GGCTGGAGTGCGATCTTCCTGAGGCCGATACTGTCGTCGTCCCCTCAAACTGGCAGATGCACGGTTACGA
TGCGCCCATCTACACCAACGTGACCTATCCCATTACGGTCAATCCGCCGTTTGTTCCCACGGAGAATCCG
ACGGGTTGTTACTCGCTCACATTTAATGTTGATGAAAGCTGGCTACAGGAAGGCCAGACGCGAATTATTT
TTGATGGCGTTAACTCGGCGNTNNTNTCCTGGGGGGGCAACGGGCGCNGGGTCGGTTACGGCCAGGACAG
TCGTTTGCCGTCTGAATTTGACCTGAGCGCATTTTACGCGCCNNAGAAAACCGCCNCNCGNNNTGGTGNN
TCGCNTGGA
