>Addgene plasmid #21669 | pFP122 | addgene partial sequence | sequence record 120949 | URA3-R2 5'-TTGGCGGATAATGCCTTTAG-3'
TAATTCCTTGGTGGTACGAACATCCAATGAAGCACACAAGTTTGTTTGCTTTTCGTGCATGATATTAAAT
AGCTTGGCAGCAACAGGACTAGGATGAGTAGCAGCACGTTCCTTATATGTAGCTTTCGACATGATTTATC
TTCGTTTCCTGCAGGTTTTTGTTCTGTGCAGTTGGGTTAAGAATACTGGGCAATTTCATGTTTCTTCAAC
ACTACATATGCGTATATATACCAATCTAAGTCTGTGCTCCTTCCTTCGTTCTTCCTTCTGTTCGG
