[The description below was written by a language model from this plasmid's Addgene catalogue record.]
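Description:
pFP122 (also listed as pJH1439) is a yeast–E. coli shuttle plasmid built on Ted, a centromeric backbone carrying the URA3 marker. The centromere-based design implies stable, low-copy maintenance in Saccharomyces cerevisiae, with selection by uracil prototrophy in ura3 hosts. In bacteria the plasmid is selected with ampicillin. The record does not describe the bacterial or yeast replication origins, and its bacterial copy number is listed as unknown.

The payload is E. coli lacZ sequence, recorded as about 3 kb and cloned between BamHI and EcoRI sites that both remain intact. It is present as two copies arranged in inverted orientation. According to the depositor comments, one copy contains a cleavage site for the HO endonuclease. In the second copy, the EcoRV/BclI fragment has been replaced by a 36-bp sequence that differs from an authentic HO site by a single substitution and cannot be cut. This arrangement makes one lacZ copy the recipient of a site-specific double-strand break, while the other can serve as an uncleavable homologous donor for repair. The record does not state whether any promoter drives lacZ, and here the gene appears to serve mainly as a block of homology rather than as a reporter.

The associated publication concerns pathways for removing nonhomologous DNA ends during double-strand break repair in budding yeast, so the plasmid fits use as an intramolecular recombination substrate in such studies. The repository could not sequence-verify the critical features because of the repeated sequences, so the author's map is the main reference for the layout.
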