Addgene plasmid #21669: pFP122
Depositing lab: James Haber. Depositing organization: Brandeis University. Publication: Two pathways for removal of nonhomologous DNA ends during double-strand break repair in Saccharomyces cerevisiae. Pâques F, Haber JE. Mol Cell Biol. 1997 Nov . 17(11):6765-71. PubMed 9343441.
Backbone
  Vector backbone: Ted
  Backbone manufacturer: W. Kramer
  Vector type: centromeric plasmid
  Selectable markers: URA3
Growth in bacteria
  Bacterial resistance: Ampicillin, 100 μg/mL
  Growth temperature: 37°C
  Growth strain: DH5alpha
  Copy number: Unknown
Gene/Insert
  Gene/Insert name: Lacz (alt names: 2 copies of lacZ; pJH1439; see author's map)
  Species: E. coli
  Insert size (bp): 3000
  Mutation: The second lacZ sequence has been modified, the EcoRV/BclI fragment has been replaced by a 36-bp sequence (AG TTTCAGCTTTCCGCAATAGTATAATTTTATAAAC) which differs from an HO cut site by only one substitution but cannot be cut
  Entrez Gene: lacZ (a.k.a. ECIAI39_0334)
  Cloning method: Restriction Enzyme; 5′ cloning site Bam Hi (not destroyed); 3′ cloning site Eco RI (not destroyed)
  Sequencing primers: 5′ n/a
Terms and licenses: Academic/Nonprofit Terms; Industry Terms: Not Available to Industry
Depositor comments: Derived from Ted, a centromeric plasmid (provided by W. Kramer) marked by the URA3 gene. Contains two copies of the Escherichia coli lacZ gene in inverted orientation, with one copy containing an HO endonuclease cleavage site. Please note: Addgene was not able to sequence verify the critical features of this plasmid due to its repetitive nature.
How to cite: pFP122 was a gift from James Haber (Addgene plasmid # 21669 ; http://n2t.net/addgene:21669 ; RRID:Addgene_21669)
